>Addgene plasmid #86005 | AAT_g1 gRNA | depositor full sequence | sequence record 170254 | full
TGTACAAAAAAGCAGGCTTTAAAGGAACCAATTCAGTCGACTGGATCCGGTACCAAGGTCGGGCAGGAAG
AGGGCCTATTTCCCATGATTCCTTCATATTTGCATATACGATACAAGGCTGTTAGAGAGATAATTAGAAT
TAATTTGACTGTAAACACAAAGATATTAGTACAAAATACGTGACGTAGAAAGTAATAATTTCTTGGGTAG
TTTGCAGTTTTAAAATTATGTTTTAAAATGGACTATCATATGCTTACCGTAACTTGAAAGTATTTCGATT
TCTTGGCTTTATATATCTTGTGGAAAGGACGAAACACCGCACAGCCTTATGCACGGCCGTTTTAGAGCTA
GAAATAGCAAGTTAAAATAAGGCTAGTCCGTTATCAACTTGAAAAAGTGGCACCGAGTCGGTGCTTTTTT
TCTAGACCCAGCTTTCTTGTACAAAGTTGGCATTAACCTGCGGCCGCAAGCTTGGATCCGAATTCCTGTG
TGAAATTGTTATCCGCTCACAATTCCACACAACATACGAGCCGGAAGCATAAAGTGTAAAGCCTGGGGTG
CCTAATGAGTGAGCTAACTCACATTAATTGCGTTGCGCTCACTGCCCGCTTTCCAGTCGGGAAACCTGTC
GTGCCAGCTGCATTAATGAATCGGCCAACGCGCGGGGAGAGGCGGTTTGCGTATTGGGCGCTCTTCCGCT
TCCTCGCTCACTGACTCGCTGCGCTCGGTCGTTCGGCTGCGGCGAGCGGTATCAGCTCACTCAAAGGCGG
TAATACGGTTATCCACAGAATCAGGGGATAACGCAGGAAAGAACATGTGAGCAAAAGGCCAGCAAAAGGC
CAGGAACCGTAAAAAGGCCGCGTTGCTGGCGTTTTTCCATAGGCTCCGCCCCCCTGACGAGCATCACAAA
AATCGACGCTCAAGTCAGAGGTGGCGAAACCCGACAGGACTATAAAGATACCAGGCGTTTCCCCCTGGAA
GCTCCCTCGTGCGCTCTCCTGTTCCGACCCTGCCGCTTACCGGATACCTGTCCGCCTTTCTCCCTTCGGG
AAGCGTGGCGCTTTCTCATAGCTCACGCTGTAGGTATCTCAGTTCGGTGTAGGTCGTTCGCTCCAAGCTG
GGCTGTGTGCACGAACCCCCCGTTCAGCCCGACCGCTGCGCCTTATCCGGTAACTATCGTCTTGAGTCCA
ACCCGGTAAGACACGACTTATCGCCACTGGCAGCAGCCACTGGTAACAGGATTAGCAGAGCGAGGTATGT
AGGCGGTGCTACAGAGTTCTTGAAGTGGTGGCCTAACTACGGCTACACTAGAAGGACAGTATTTGGTATC
TGCGCTCTGCTGAAGCCAGTTACCTTCGGAAAAAGAGTTGGTAGCTCTTGATCCGGCAAACAAACCACCG
CTGGTAGCGGTGGTTTTTTTGTTTGCAAGCAGCAGATTACGCGCAGAAAAAAAGGATCTCAAGAAGATCC
TTTGATCTTTTCTACGGGGTCTGACGCTCAGTGGAACGAAAACTCACGTTAAGGGATTTTGGTCATGAGA
TTATCAAAAAGGATCTTCACCTAGATCCTTTTAAATTAAAAATGAAGTTTTAAATCAATCTAAAGTATAT
ATGAGTAAACTTGGTCTGACAGTTACCAATGCTTAATCAGTGAGGCACCTATCTCAGCGATCTGTCTATT
TCGTTCATCCATAGTTGCCTGACTCCCCGTCGTGTAGATAACTACGATACGGGAGGGCTTACCATCTGGC
CCCAGTGCTGCAATGATACCGCGAGACCCACGCTCACCGGCTCCAGATTTATCAGCAATAAACCAGCCAG
CCGGAAGGGCCGAGCGCAGAAGTGGTCCTGCAACTTTATCCGCCTCCATCCAGTCTATTAATTGTTGCCG
GGAAGCTAGAGTAAGTAGTTCGCCAGTTAATAGTTTGCGCAACGTTGTTGCCATTGCTACAGGCATCGTG
GTGTCACGCTCGTCGTTTGGTATGGCTTCATTCAGCTCCGGTTCCCAACGATCAAGGCGAGTTACATGAT
CCCCCATGTTGTGCAAAAAAGCGGTTAGCTCCTTCGGTCCTCCGATCGTTGTCAGAAGTAAGTTGGCCGC
AGTGTTATCACTCATGGTTATGGCAGCACTGCATAATTCTCTTACTGTCATGCCATCCGTAAGATGCTTT
TCTGTGACTGGTGAGTACTCAACCAAGTCATTCTGAGAATAGTGTATGCGGCGACCGAGTTGCTCTTGCC
CGGCGTCAATACGGGATAATACCGCGCCACATAGCAGAACTTTAAAAGTGCTCATCATTGGAAAACGTTC
TTCGGGGCGAAAACTCTCAAGGATCTTACCGCTGTTGAGATCCAGTTCGATGTAACCCACTCGTGCACCC
AACTGATCTTCAGCATCTTTTACTTTCACCAGCGTTTCTGGGTGAGCAAAAACAGGAAGGCAAAATGCCG
CAAAAAAGGGAATAAGGGCGACACGGAAATGTTGAATACTCATACTCTTCCTTTTTCAATATTATTGAAG
CATTTATCAGGGTTATTGTCTCATGAGCGGATACATATTTGAATGTATTTAGAAAAATAAACAAATAGGG
GTTCCGCGCACATTTCCCCGAAAAGTGCCACCTGACGTCTAAGAAACCATTATTATCATGACATTAACCT
ATAAAAATAGGCGTATCACGAGGCCCTTTCGTCTCGCGCGTTTCGGTGATGACGGTGAAAACCTCTGACA
CATGCAGCTCCCGGAGACGGTCACAGCTTGTCTGTAAGCGGATGCCGGGAGCAGACAAGCCCGTCAGGGC
GCGTCAGCGGGTGTTGGCGGGTGTCGGGGCTGGCTTAACTATGCGGCATCAGAGCAGATTGTACTGAGAG
TGCACCATATGGGTACCGAGCTCGCGGCCGCAAGC
Features (pLannotate 1.2.2; 13 found; start..end, strand, type, name):
      1..18      +  protein_bind   attB1 (fragment): mutant version of attB; recombination site for the Gateway® BP reaction BP Clonase™
     70..310     +  promoter       U6 promoter: RNA polymerase III promoter for human U6 snRNA
    339..414     +  misc_RNA       gRNA scaffold: guide RNA scaffold for the Streptococcus pyogenes CRISPR/Cas9 system
    426..447     -  protein_bind   attB2 (fragment): mutant version of attB; recombination site for the Gateway® BP reaction BP Clonase™
    496..512     -  protein_bind   lac operator: The lac repressor binds to the lac operator to inhibit transcription in E. coli. This inhibition can be relieved by adding lactose or isopropyl-β-D-thiogalactopyranoside (IPTG). lac repressor encoded by lacI
    520..550     -  promoter       lac promoter: promoter for the E. coli lac operon
    565..586     -  protein_bind   CAP binding site: CAP binding activates transcription in the presence of cAMP. E. coli catabolite activator protein
    599..691     -  CDS            lacI (fragment): lac repressor; lacI; The lac repressor binds to the lac operator to inhibit transcription in E. coli. This inhibition can be relieved by adding lactose or isopropyl-β-D-thiogalactopyranoside (IPTG).
    874..1462    -  rep_origin     ori: high-copy-number ColE1/pMB1/pBR322/pUC origin of replication
   1633..2493    -  CDS            AmpR: β-lactamase; bla; confers resistance to ampicillin, carbenicillin, and related antibiotics
   2494..2598    -  promoter       AmpR promoter: bla
   2693..2728    +  CDS            rop (fragment): Rop protein, which maintains plasmids at low copy number; rop
   2830..2881    +  misc_feature   bom (fragment): basis of mobility region from pBR322
