[The description below was written by a language model from this plasmid's Addgene catalogue record and pLannotate feature annotations shown in this document.]
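Description:
AAT_g1 gRNA is a small, high-copy bacterial plasmid built on the pEX-A cloning backbone that serves as a mammalian CRISPR guide RNA expression vector. It is propagated in E. coli through a ColE1/pUC-type origin of replication and selected with ampicillin via the β-lactamase (AmpR) gene and its native promoter. The remaining backbone annotations (lac promoter, lac operator, CAP binding site, and short fragments of lacI, rop and the pBR322 bom region) are leftovers of the cloning vector and have no role in guide expression. The plasmid carries no mammalian selection marker, no reporter and no Cas9 coding sequence, so the nuclease or nickase must be provided from a separate construct. The catalogue lists a total size of about 2.87 kb, while the deposited full sequence is slightly longer at about 2.9 kb.

The payload is a synthesized cassette in which the human U6 promoter, an RNA polymerase III promoter suited to producing short defined transcripts, drives a single guide RNA made of the AAT_g1 spacer fused to the Streptococcus pyogenes Cas9 gRNA scaffold. The cassette is flanked by partial Gateway attB1 and attB2 sites. The depositor notes that the attB2 sequence was introduced during synthesis and that testing showed it does not affect function. The record does not explicitly define the target gene beyond the "AAT" name. The associated publication concerns Cas9 nickase-based bi-allelic modification of a transcriptionally silent locus in patient-derived induced pluripotent stem cells, which suggests that this guide is co-delivered with Cas9 or a Cas9 nickase, probably together with a partner guide, for genome editing in human cells.
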