Addgene plasmid #86005: AAT_g1 gRNA
Purpose: plasmid vector encoding for U6-driven AAT_g1 gRNA
Depositing lab: Tobias Cantz. Depositing organization: Medizinische Hochschule Hannover. Publication: Improved bi-allelic modification of a transcriptionally silent locus in patient-derived iPSC by Cas9 nickase. Eggenschwiler R, Moslem M, Fraguas MS, Galla M, Papp O, Naujock M, Fonfara I, Gensch I, Wahner A, Beh-Pajooh A, Mussolino C, Tauscher M, Steinemann D, Wegner F, Petri S, Schambach A, Charpentier E, Cathomen T, Cantz T. Sci Rep. 2016 Dec 2;6:38198. doi: 10.1038/srep38198. PubMed 27910942.
Backbone
  Vector backbone: pEX-A
  Backbone size w/o insert (bp): 2450
  Total vector size (bp): 2870
  Vector type: Mammalian Expression, CRISPR
Growth in bacteria
  Bacterial resistance: Ampicillin, 100 μg/mL
  Growth temperature: 37°C
  Growth strain: DH5alpha
  Copy number: High Copy
Gene/Insert
  Gene/Insert name: pU6-AAT_g1 sgRNA
  gRNA/shRNA sequence: CACAGCCTTATGCACGGCC
  Promoter: pU6
  Cloning method: Unknown
  Sequencing primers: 5′ CGGATAACAATTTCACACAG
Terms and licenses: Academic/Nonprofit Terms; Industry Terms: Not Available to Industry
Depositor comments: This plasmid contains a 35 bp sequence encoding an attB2 site. This sequence was included during the synthesis of this plasmid, but the depositing laboratory has tested the construct experimentally and has confirmed that its function is not affected.
How to cite: AAT_g1 gRNA was a gift from Tobias Cantz (Addgene plasmid # 86005 ; http://n2t.net/addgene:86005 ; RRID:Addgene_86005)
